Addgene plasmid #124534: 6xAP-1_RE::GrRenilla
Purpose: AP-1 GreenRenilla luciferase reporter
Depositing lab: Koen Venken. Depositing organization: Baylor College of Medicine. Publication: Rapid and Efficient Synthetic Assembly of Multiplex Luciferase Reporter Plasmids for the Simultaneous Monitoring of Up to Six Cellular Signaling Pathways. Sarrion-Perdigones A, Gonzalez Y, Venken KJT. Curr Protoc Mol Biol. 2020 Jun;131(1):e121. doi: 10.1002/cpmb.121. PubMed 32539183.
Backbone
  Vector backbone: AlphaE Vector
  Backbone manufacturer: Venken Lab, #124527
  Backbone size w/o insert (bp): 2326
  Total vector size (bp): 3840
  Vector type: Mammalian Expression, Luciferase, Synthetic Biology
Growth in bacteria
  Bacterial resistance: Kanamycin, 50 μg/mL
  Growth temperature: 37°C
  Growth strain: DH5alpha
  Copy number: High Copy
Gene/Insert
  Gene/Insert name: AP-1GreenRenilla reporter (alt name: Transcription Blocker + 6 copies of the AP-1 binding motif + miniP, GreenRenilla luciferase)
  Species: H. sapiens (human), Synthetic
  Insert size (bp): 1514
  Cloning method: Restriction Enzyme; 5′ cloning site BsaI (destroyed during cloning); 3′ cloning site BsaI (destroyed during cloning)
  Sequencing primers: 5′ aat gag ctg att taa caa aaa ttt aac gcg; 3′ ctt ttt acg gtt cct ggc ctt ttg
Terms and licenses: Academic/Nonprofit Terms; Industry Terms: Not Available to Industry
Depositor comments: Insert can be released with BsmBI for further cloning into Omega level vectors.
How to cite: 6xAP-1_RE::GrRenilla was a gift from Koen Venken (Addgene plasmid # 124534 ; http://n2t.net/addgene:124534 ; RRID:Addgene_124534)
