[The description below was written by a language model from this plasmid's Addgene catalogue record and pLannotate feature annotations shown in this document.]
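Description:
6xAP-1_RE::GrRenilla is a 3,840 bp mammalian luciferase reporter plasmid built in the AlphaE vector, a small (about 2.3 kb) synthetic-biology backbone used for modular assembly. It is propagated in E. coli at high copy from a ColE1/pUC-type origin and selected with kanamycin through an aph(3')-Ia resistance gene that the annotation places downstream of a cat promoter. An f1 bacteriophage origin is also present.

The roughly 1.5 kb insert is a single transcriptional unit that reports on AP-1 pathway activity. It opens with a transcription blocker, annotated as a synthetic poly(A) signal followed by the RNA polymerase II pause site from the human α2 globin gene, which limits read-through from upstream plasmid sequences and keeps background low. According to the catalogue entry, six copies of the AP-1 binding motif follow. These are not individually annotated in the feature table but would fall in the gap before the minimal TATA-box promoter (minP), which has little basal activity on its own. Binding of AP-1 transcription factors to the response elements therefore drives expression of the downstream GreenRenilla luciferase, detected as a Renilla reniformis luciferase coding sequence and terminated by the bovine growth hormone poly(A) signal. The unit spans the numbering origin of the circular map.

The insert was assembled through BsaI sites that were destroyed during cloning, and it can be released with BsmBI for transfer into Omega-level vectors. This allows it to be combined with other pathway-specific luciferase units in multiplex reporter plasmids that monitor several cellular signalling pathways simultaneously.
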