Features (pLannotate 1.2.2; 10 found; start..end, strand, type, name):
     34..966     +  CDS            LUCI_RENRE: Experimental evidence at protein level: Swiss-Prot protein existence level 1. Upon binding the substrate, the enzyme catalyzes an oxygenation, producing a very short-lived hydroperoxide that cyclizes into a dioxetanone structure, which collapses, releasing a CO(2) molecule. The spontaneous breakdown of the dioxetanone releases the energy (about 50 kcal/mole) that is necessary to generate the excited state of the coelenteramide product, which is the singlet form of the monoanion. In vivo the product undergoes the process of nonradiative energy transfer to an accessory protein, a green fluoresce
    974..1198    +  polyA_signal   bGH poly(A) signal: bovine growth hormone polyadenylation signal
   1318..1906    -  rep_origin     ori: high-copy-number ColE1/pMB1/pBR322/pUC origin of replication
   2021..2123    +  promoter       cat promoter: promoter of the E. coli cat gene encoding chloramphenicol acetyltransferase
   2124..2937    +  CDS            KanR (fragment): aminoglycoside phosphotransferase; aph(3')-Ia; confers resistance to kanamycin in bacteria or G418 (Geneticin®) in eukaryotes
   3025..3042    -  promoter       tet promoter (fragment): E. coli promoter for tetracycline efflux protein gene
   3053..3508    +  rep_origin     f1 ori (sequence partly withheld): f1 bacteriophage origin of replication; arrow indicates direction of (+) strand synthesis
   3533..3581    +  polyA_signal   poly(A) signal: synthetic polyadenylation signal
   3595..3686    +  misc_feature   pause site: RNA polymerase II transcriptional pause signal from the human α2 globin gene
   3809..3840    +  promoter       minP: minimal TATA-box promoter with low basal activity
>Addgene plasmid #124534 | 6xAP-1_RE::GrRenilla | addgene full sequence | sequence record 271974 | Addgene NGS Result
CTTGGCAATCCGGTACTGTTGGTAAAGCCACCAATGGCTTCCAAAGTCTACGACCCAGAACAAAGGAAGA
GGATGATTACTGGACCGCAGTGGTGGGCAAGGTGCAAGCAGATGAATGTACTCGATAGTTTTATCAATTA
TTACGACTCCGAAAAACACGCGGAAAATGCTGTCATATTCCTGCACGGGAACGCCACTAGCAGCTACTTG
TGGCGGCACGTAGTCCCCCACATAGAGCCTGTTGCCCGATGTATTATTCCCGATCTCATTGGAATGGGCA
AATCAGGCAAATCTGGGAACGGTTCTTACCGCCTGCTCGATCACTATAAATATTTGACCGCTTGGTTTGA
GCTGCTTAATCTCCCTAAAAAAATAATATTCGTTGGACACGACTGGGGCTCAGCTCTGGCGTTCCACTAC
GCATACGAGCATCAAGACCGAATAAAAGCAATAGTACATATGGAGTCAGTTGTTGACGTCATAGAGTCAT
GGATGGGTTGGCCAGATATTGAAGAGGAATTGGCCCTCATCAAGAGTGAGGAGGGGGAAAAAATGGTCCT
GGAAAATAATTTTTTCGTGGAAACCTTGCTCCCGAGTAAAATAATGCGAAAACTTGAACCCGAAGAGTTT
GCTGCTTATTTGGAGCCTTTCAAGGAAAAGGGGGAAGTAAGACGACCAACCCTTTCTTGGCCGAGGGAGA
TACCTCTTGTTAAGGGTGGAAAGCCCGACGTAGTCCAGATAGTCCGAAATTACAACGCGTACCTGAGAGC
TAGTGATGACCTCCCTAAGTTGTTTATCGAGTCAGACCCTGGGTTCTTCAGCAACGCAATTGTAGAAGGA
GCGAAAAAATTTCCAAATACAGAATTTGTGAAGGTTAAGGGGCTCCACTTTTTGCAAGAGGACGCCCCCG
ATGAGATGGGAAAATACATTAAATCTTTCGTAGAGCGCGTCCTTAAGAATGAACAGTGAGCTTCTGTGCC
TTCTAGTTGCCAGCCATCTGTTGTTTGCCCCTCCCCCGTGCCTTCCTTGACCCTGGAAGGTGCCACTCCC
ACTGTCCTTTCCTAATAAAATGAGGAAATTGCATCGCATTGTCTGAGTAGGTGTCATTCTATTCTGGGGG
GTGGGGTGGGGCAGGACAGCAAGGGGGAGGATTGGGAAGACAATAGCAGGCATGCTGGGGATGCGGTGGG
CTCTATGGCGCTTGAGACGATATCTGACACGGTTATCCACAGAATCAGGGGATAACGCAGGAAAGAACAT
GTGAGCAAAAGGCCAGCAAAAGGCCAGGAACCGTAAAAAGGCCGCGTTGCTGGCGTTTTTCCATAGGCTC
CGCCCCCCTGACGAGCATCACAAAAATCGACGCTCAAGTCAGAGGTGGCGAAACCCGACAGGACTATAAA
GATACCAGGCGTTTCCCCCTGGAAGCTCCCTCGTGCGCTCTCCTGTTCCGACCCTGCCGCTTACCGGATA
CCTGTCCGCCTTTCTCCCTTCGGGAAGCGTGGCGCTTTCTCATAGCTCACGCTGTAGGTATCTCAGTTCG
GTGTAGGTCGTTCGCTCCAAGCTGGGCTGTGTGCACGAACCCCCCGTTCAGCCCGACCGCTGCGCCTTAT
CCGGTAACTATCGTCTTGAGTCCAACCCGGTAAGACACGACTTATCGCCACTGGCAGCAGCCACTGGTAA
CAGGATTAGCAGAGCGAGGTATGTAGGCGGTGCTACAGAGTTCTTGAAGTGGTGGCCTAACTACGGCTAC
ACTAGAAGAACAGTATTTGGTATCTGCGCTCTGCTGAAGCCAGTTACCTTCGGAAAAAGAGTTGGTAGCT
CTTGATCCGGCAAACAAACCACCGCTGGTAGCGGTGGTTTTTTTGTTTGCAAGCAGCAGATTACGCGCAG
AAAAAAAGGATCTCAAGAAGATCCTTTGATCTTTTCTACGGGGTCTGACGCTCAGTGGAACGAAAACTCA
CGTTAAGGGATTTTGGTCATGAGATTATCAAAAAGGATCTTCACCTAGATCCTTTTGTGATGATCGGCAC
GTAAGAGGTTCCAACTTTCACCATAATGAAATAAGATCACTACCGGGCGTATTTTTTGAGTTATCGAGAT
TTTCAGGAGCTAAGGAAGCTAAAATGAGCCATATTCAACGGGAAACGTCTTGCTCAAGGCCGCGATTAAA
TTCCAACATGGATGCTGATTTATATGGGTATAAATGGGCTCGCGATAATGTCGGGCAATCAGGTGCGACA
ATCTACCGATTGTATGGGAAGCCCGATGCGCCAGAGTTGTTTCTGAAACATGGCAAAGGTAGCGTTGCCA
ATGATGTTACAGATGAGATGGTCAGACTAAACTGGCTGACGGAATTTATGCCTCTTCCGACCATCAAGCA
TTTTATCCGTACTCCTGATGATGCATGGTTACTCACCACTGCGATCCCAGGGAAAACAGCATTCCAGGTA
TTAGAAGAATATCCTGATTCAGGTGAAAATATTGTTGATGCGCTGGCAGTGTTCCTGCGCCGGTTGCATT
CGATTCCTGTTTGTAATTGTCCTTTTAACAGCGATCGCGTATTTCGACTCGCTCAGGCGCAATCACGAAT
GAATAACGGTTTGGTTGATGCGAGTGATTTTGATGACGAGCGTAATGGCTGGCCTGTTGAACAAGTCTGG
AAAGAAATGCATAAACTTTTGCCATTCTCACCGGATTCAGTAGTCACTCATGGTGATTTCTCACTTGATA
ACCTTATTTTTGACGAGGGGAAATTAATAGGTTGTATTGATGTTGGACGAGTCGGAATCGCAGACCGATA
CCAGGATCTTGCCATCCTATGGAACTGCCTCGGTGAGTTTTCTCCTTCATTACAGAAACGGCTTTTTCAA
AAATATGGTATTGATAATCCTGATATGAATAAATTGCAGTTTCATTTGATGCTCGATGAGTTTTTCTGAT
TTTTTTTAAGGCAGTTATTGGTGCCCTTAAACGCCTGGTTGCTACGCCTGAATAAGTGATAATAAGCGGA
TGAATGGCAGAAATTCGATGATAAGCTGTCAAACATGATGT
[125 nt withheld, positions 3052-3176]
C
[91 nt withheld, positions 3178-3268]
AGGGTGATGGTTCACGTAGTGGGCCAGCGCCCTGATAGACGGTTTTTCGCCCTTTGACGTTGGAGTCCAC
GTTCTTT
[37 nt withheld, positions 3346-3382]
ACCCTATCTCGGTCTATTCTTTTGATTTATAAGGGATTTTGCCGATTTCGGCCTATTGGTTAAAAAATGA
GCTGATTTAACAAAAATTTAACGCGAATTTTAACAAAATATTAACGCTTACAATTTTAACGATATCGTCT
CATGGCGGAGAATAAAATATCTTTATTTTCATTACATCTGTGTGTTGGTTTTTTGTGTGAATCGATAGTA
CTAACATACGCTCTCCATCAAAACAAAACGAAACAAAACAAACTAGCAAAATAGGCTGTCCCCAGTGCAA
GTGCAGGTGCCAGAACATTTCTCTCGCTGCAGACTATGAGTCAAACAGCGTGACTCAAGTTGAGTCAGTT
GACTCACTTGAGTCACTGACTCAGGCATGCTCCCTCGAGGATATCAAATCTGGCCTCGGCGGCCAAGCTT
AGACACTAGAGGGTATATAATGGAAGCTCGACTTCCAG
